>Addgene plasmid #205175 | pAG1244 p65-mCherry-FIREtag | addgene full sequence | sequence record 406795 | Addgene NGS Result
TAGTTATTAATAGTAATCAATTACGGGGTCATTAGTTCATAGCCCATATATGGAGTTCCGCGTTACATAA
CTTACGGTAAATGGCCCGCCTGGCTGACCGCCCAACGACCCCCGCCCATTGACGTCAATAATGACGTATG
TTCCCATAGTAACGCCAATAGGGACTTTCCATTGACGTCAATGGGTGGAGTATTTACGGTAAACTGCCCA
CTTGGCAGTACATCAAGTGTATCATATGCCAAGTACGCCCCCTATTGACGTCAATGACGGTAAATGGCCC
GCCTGGCATTATGCCCAGTACATGACCTTATGGGACTTTCCTACTTGGCAGTACATCTACGTATTAGTCA
TCGCTATTACCATGGTGATGCGGTTTTGGCAGTACATCAATGGGCGTGGATAGCGGTTTGACTCACGGGG
ATTTCCAAGTCTCCACCCCATTGACGTCAATGGGAGTTTGTTTTGGCACCAAAATCAACGGGACTTTCCA
AAATGTCGTAACAACTCCGCCCCATTGACGCAAATGGGCGGTAGGCGTGTACGGTGGGAGGTCTATATAA
GCAGAGCTGGTTTAGTGAACCGTCAGATCCGCTAGCGCTACCGGACTCAGATCTATGGACGAACTGTTCC
CCCTCATCTTCCCGGCAGAGCCAGCCCAGGCCTCTGGCCCCTATGTGGAGATCATTGAGCAGCCCAAGCA
GCGGGGCATGCGCTTCCGCTACAAGTGCGAGGGGCGCTCCGCGGGCAGCATCCCAGGCGAGAGGAGCACA
GATACCACCAAGACCCACCCCACCATCAAGATCAATGGCTACACAGGACCAGGGACAGTGCGCATCTCCC
TGGTCACCAAGGACCCTCCTCACCGGCCTCACCCCCACGAGCTTGTAGGAAAGGACTGCCGGGATGGCTT
CTATGAGGCTGAGCTCTGCCCGGACCGCTGCATCCACAGTTTCCAGAACCTGGGAATCCAGTGTGTGAAG
AAGCGGGACCTGGAGCAGGCTATCAGTCAGCGCATCCAGACCAACAACAACCCCTTCCAAGTTCCTATAG
AAGAGCAGCGTGGGGACTACGACCTGAATGCTGTGCGGCTCTGCTTCCAGGTGACAGTGCGGGACCCATC
AGGCAGGCCCCTCCGCCTGCCGCCTGTCCTTTCTCATCCCATCTTTGACAATCGTGCCCCCAACACTGCC
GAGCTCAAGATCTGCCGAGTGAACCGAAACTCTGGCAGCTGCCTCGGTGGGGATGAGATCTTCCTACTGT
GTGACAAGGTGCAGAAAGAGGACATTGAGGTGTATTTCACGGGACCAGGCTGGGAGGCCCGAGGCTCCTT
TTCGCAAGCTGATGTGCACCGACAAGTGGCCATTGTGTTCCGGACCCCTCCCTACGCAGACCCCAGCCTG
CAGGCTCCTGTGCGTGTCTCCATGCAGCTGCGGCGGCCTTCCGACCGGGAGCTCAGTGAGCCCATGGAAT
TCCAGTACCTGCCAGATACAGACGATCGTCACCGGATTGAGGAGAAACGTAAAAGGACATATGAGACCTT
CAAGAGCATCATGAAGAAGAGTCCTTTCAGCGGACCCACCGACCCCCGGCCTCCACCTCGACGCATTGCT
GTGCCTTCCCGCAGCTCAGCTTCTGTCCCCAAGCCAGCACCCCAGCCCTATCCCTTTACGTCATCCCTGA
GCACCATCAACTATGATGAGTTTCCCACCATGGTGTTTCCTTCTGGGCAGATCAGCCAGGCCTCGGCCTT
GGCCCCGGCCCCTCCCCAAGTCCTGCCCCAGGCTCCAGCCCCTGCCCCTGCTCCAGCCATGGTATCAGCT
CTGGCCCAGGCCCCAGCCCCTGTCCCAGTCCTAGCCCCAGGCCCTCCTCAGGCTGTGGCCCCACCTGCCC
CCAAGCCCACCCAGGCTGGGGAAGGAACGCTGTCAGAGGCCCTGCTGCAGCTGCAGTTTGATGATGAAGA
CCTGGGGGCCTTGCTTGGCAACAGCACAGACCCAGCTGTGTTCACAGACCTGGCATCCGTCGACAACTCC
GAGTTTCAGCAGCTGCTGAACCAGGGCATACCTGTGGCCCCCCACACAACTGAGCCCATGCTGATGGAGT
ACCCTGAGGCTATAACTCGCCTAGTGACAGGGGCCCAGAGGCCCCCCGACCCAGCTCCTGCTCCACTGGG
GGCCCCGGGGCTCCCCAATGGCCTCCTTTCAGGAGATGAAGACTTCTCCTCCATTGCGGACATGGACTTC
TCAGCCCTGCTGAGTCAGATCAGCTCCTCCGGAGGAGGCGGCATGGTGAGCAAGGGCGAGGAGGATAACA
TGGCCATCATCAAGGAGTTCATGCGCTTCAAGGTGCACATGGAGGGCTCCGTGAACGGCCACGAGTTCGA
GATCGAGGGCGAGGGCGAGGGCCGCCCCTACGAGGGCACCCAGACCGCCAAGCTGAAGGTGACCAAGGGT
GGCCCCCTGCCCTTCGCCTGGGACATCCTGTCCCCTCAGTTCATGTACGGCTCCAAGGCCTACGTGAAGC
ACCCCGCCGACATCCCCGACTACTTGAAGCTGTCCTTCCCCGAGGGCTTCAAGTGGGAGCGCGTGATGAA
CTTCGAGGACGGCGGCGTGGTGACCGTGACCCAGGACTCCTCCCTGCAGGACGGCGAGTTCATCTACAAG
GTGAAGCTGCGCGGCACCAACTTCCCCTCCGACGGCCCCGTAATGCAGAAGAAGACCATGGGCTGGGAGG
CCTCCTCCGAGCGGATGTACCCCGAGGACGGCGCCCTGAAGGGCGAGATCAAGCAGAGGCTGAAGCTGAA
GGACGGCGGCCACTACGACGCTGAGGTCAAGACCACCTACAAGGCCAAGAAGCCCGTGCAGCTGCCCGGC
GCCTACAACGTCAACATCAAGTTGGACATCACCTCCCACAACGAGGACTACACCATCGTGGAACAGTACG
AACGCGCCGAGGGCCGCCACTCCACCGGCGGCATGGACGAGCTGTACAAGTCTAGAGGCGGCGGCTCCGG
TGACAGATATTGGGTCTTTGTGAAACGGGTGTAATGAGCGGCCGCGACTCTAGATCATAATCAGCCATAC
CACATTTGTAGAGGTTTTACTTGCTTTAAAAAACCTCCCACACCTCCCCCTGAACCTGAAACATAAAATG
AATGCAATTGTTGTTGTTAACTTGTTTATTGCAGCTTATAATGGTTACAAATAAAGCAATAGCATCACAA
ATTTCACAAATAAAGCATTTTTTTCACTGCATTCTAGTTGTGGTTTGTCCAAACTCATCAATGTATCTTA
AGGCGTAAATTGTAAGCGTTAATATTTTGTTAAAATTCGCGTTAAATTTTTGTTAAATCAGCTCATTTTT
TAACCAATAGGCCGAAATCGGCAAAATCCCTTATAAATCAAAAGAATAGACCGAGATAGGGT
[37 nt withheld, positions 3423-3459]
AAAGAACGTGGACTCCAACGTCAAAGG
[49 nt withheld, positions 3487-3535]
T
[91 nt withheld, positions 3537-3627]
G
[124 nt withheld, positions 3629-3752]
CAGGTGGCACTTTTCGGGGAAATGTGCGCGGAACCCCTATTTGTTTATTTTTCTAAATACATTCAAATAT
GTATCCGCTCATGAGACAATAACCCTGATAAATGCTTCAATAATATTGAAAAAGGAAGAGTCCTGAGGCG
GAAAGAACCAGCTGTGGAATGTGTGTCAGTTAGGGTGTGGAAAGTCCCCAGGCTCCCCAGCAGGCAGAAG
TATGCAAAGCATGCATCTCAATTAGTCAGCAACCAGGTGTGGAAAGTCCCCAGGCTCCCCAGCAGGCAGA
AGTATGCAAAGCATGCATCTCAATTAGTCAGCAACCATAGTCCCGCCCCTAACTCCGCCCATCCCGCCCC
TAACTCCGCCCAGTTCCGCCCATTCTCCGCCCCATGGCTGACTAATTTTTTTTATTTATGCAGAGGCCGA
GGCCGCCTCGGCCTCTGAGCTATTCCAGAAGTAGTGAGGAGGCTTTTTTGGAGGCCTAGGCTTTTGCAAA
GATCGATCAAGAGACAGGATGAGGATCGTTTCGCATGATTGAACAAGATGGATTGCACGCAGGTTCTCCG
GCCGCTTGGGTGGAGAGGCTATTCGGCTATGACTGGGCACAACAGACAATCGGCTGCTCTGATGCCGCCG
TGTTCCGGCTGTCAGCGCAGGGGCGCCCGGTTCTTTTTGTCAAGACCGACCTGTCCGGTGCCCTGAATGA
ACTGCAAGACGAGGCAGCGCGGCTATCGTGGCTGGCCACGACGGGCGTTCCTTGCGCAGCTGTGCTCGAC
GTTGTCACTGAAGCGGGAAGGGACTGGCTGCTATTGGGCGAAGTGCCGGGGCAGGATCTCCTGTCATCTC
ACCTTGCTCCTGCCGAGAAAGTATCCATCATGGCTGATGCAATGCGGCGGCTGCATACGCTTGATCCGGC
TACCTGCCCATTCGACCACCAAGCGAAACATCGCATCGAGCGAGCACGTACTCGGATGGAAGCCGGTCTT
GTCGATCAGGATGATCTGGACGAAGAGCATCAGGGGCTCGCGCCAGCCGAACTGTTCGCCAGGCTCAAGG
CGAGCATGCCCGACGGCGAGGATCTCGTCGTGACCCATGGCGATGCCTGCTTGCCGAATATCATGGTGGA
AAATGGCCGCTTTTCTGGATTCATCGACTGTGGCCGGCTGGGTGTGGCGGACCGCTATCAGGACATAGCG
TTGGCTACCCGTGATATTGCTGAAGAGCTTGGCGGCGAATGGGCTGACCGCTTCCTCGTGCTTTACGGTA
TCGCCGCTCCCGATTCGCAGCGCATCGCCTTCTATCGCCTTCTTGACGAGTTCTTCTGAGCGGGACTCTG
GGGTTCGAAATGACCGACCAAGCGACGCCCAACCTGCCATCACGAGATTTCGATTCCACCGCCGCCTTCT
ATGAAAGGTTGGGCTTCGGAATCGTTTTCCGGGACGCCGGCTGGATGATCCTCCAGCGCGGGGATCTCAT
GCTGGAGTTCTTCGCCCACCCTAGGGGGAGGCTAACTGAAACACGGAAGGAGACAATACCGGAAGGAACC
CGCGCTATGACGGCAATAAAAAGACAGAATAAAACGCACGGTGTTGGGTCGTTTGTTCATAAACGCGGGG
TTCGGTCCCAGGGCTGGCACTCTGTCGATACCCCACCGAGACCCCATTGGGGCCAATACGCCCGCGTTTC
TTCCTTTTCCCCACCCCACCCCCCAAGTTCGGGTGAAGGCCCAGGGCTCGCAGCCAACGTCGGGGCGGCA
GGCCCTGCCATAGCCTCAGGTTACTCATATATACTTTAGATTGATTTAAAACTTCATTTTTAATTTAAAA
GGATCTAGGTGAAGATCCTTTTTGATAATCTCATGACCAAAATCCCTTAACGTGAGTTTTCGTTCCACTG
AGCGTCAGACCCCGTAGAAAAGATCAAAGGATCTTCTTGAGATCCTTTTTTTCTGCGCGTAATCTGCTGC
TTGCAAACAAAAAAACCACCGCTACCAGCGGTGGTTTGTTTGCCGGATCAAGAGCTACCAACTCTTTTTC
CGAAGGTAACTGGCTTCAGCAGAGCGCAGATACCAAATACTGTTCTTCTAGTGTAGCCGTAGTTAGGCCA
CCACTTCAAGAACTCTGTAGCACCGCCTACATACCTCGCTCTGCTAATCCTGTTACCAGTGGCTGCTGCC
AGTGGCGATAAGTCGTGTCTTACCGGGTTGGACTCAAGACGATAGTTACCGGATAAGGCGCAGCGGTCGG
GCTGAACGGGGGGTTCGTGCACACAGCCCAGCTTGGAGCGAACGACCTACACCGAACTGAGATACCTACA
GCGTGAGCTATGAGAAAGCGCCACGCTTCCCGAAGGGAGAAAGGCGGACAGGTATCCGGTAAGCGGCAGG
GTCGGAACAGGAGAGCGCACGAGGGAGCTTCCAGGGGGAAACGCCTGGTATCTTTATAGTCCTGTCGGGT
TTCGCCACCTCTGACTTGAGCGTCGATTTTTGTGATGCTCGTCAGGGGGGCGGAGCCTATGGAAAAACGC
CAGCAACGCGGCCTTTTTACGGTTCCTGGCCTTTTGCTGGCCTTTTGCTCACATGTTCTTTCCTGCGTTA
TCCCCTGATTCTGTGGATAACCGTATTACCGCCATGCAT
Features (pLannotate 1.2.2; 16 found; start..end, strand, type, name):
     61..364     +  enhancer       CMV enhancer: human cytomegalovirus immediate early enhancer
    365..568     +  promoter       CMV promoter: human cytomegalovirus (CMV) immediate early promoter
    591..614     +  misc_feature   MCS (fragment): multiple cloning site
    615..2267    +  CDS            RELA: TF65_HUMAN - Also known as NFKB3. Experimental evidence at protein level: Swiss-Prot protein existence level 1. NF-kappa-B is a pleiotropic transcription factor present in almost all cell types and is the endpoint of a series of signal transduction events that are initiated by a vast array of stimuli related to many biological processes such as inflammation, immunity, differentiation, cell growth, tumorigenesis and apoptosis. NF-kappa-B is a homo- or heterodimeric complex formed by the Rel-like domain- containing proteins RELA/p65, RELB, NFKB1/p105, NFKB1/p50, REL and NFKB2/p52. The heterodime
   2283..2990    +  CDS            mCherry: mCherry is a basic (constitutively fluorescent) red fluorescent protein published in 2004, derived from Discosoma sp.. It is reported to be a very rapidly-maturing monomer with low acid sensitivity.
   3006..3041    +  CDS            Y-FAST (fragment): small protein tag, derived from photoactive yellow protein, that allows in vivo fluorescent labeling by addition of a cell-permeant fluorogen (Plamont et al., 2016)
   3063..3146    +  CDS            large T antigen (fragment): large T antigen from SV40 (simian virus 40)
   3169..3290    +  polyA_signal   SV40 poly(A) signal: SV40 polyadenylation signal
   3324..3752    -  rep_origin     f1 ori (sequence partly withheld): f1 bacteriophage origin of replication; arrow indicates direction of (+) strand synthesis
   3779..3883    +  promoter       AmpR promoter: bla
   3885..4242    +  promoter       SV40 promoter: SV40 enhancer and early promoter
   4277..5071    +  CDS            NeoR/KanR: aminoglycoside phosphotransferase from Tn5; aph(3')-II (or nptII); confers resistance to neomycin, kanamycin, and G418 (Geneticin®)
   5092..5244    +  CDS            ble (fragment): BLE_KLEPN - Experimental evidence at protein level: Swiss-Prot protein existence level 1. Binding protein with a strong affinity to the bleomycin family of antibiotics. Binds to CL990; an antimitotic-antibiotic compound. From Klebsiella pneumoniae.
   5303..5350    +  polyA_signal   HSV TK poly(A) signal: herpes simplex virus thymidine kinase polyadenylation signal (Cole and Stacy, 1985)
   5441..5457    -  polyA_signal   bGH poly(A) signal (fragment): bovine growth hormone polyadenylation signal
   5679..6267    +  rep_origin     ori: high-copy-number ColE1/pMB1/pBR322/pUC origin of replication
