[The description below was written by a language model from this plasmid's Addgene catalogue record and pLannotate feature annotations shown in this document.]
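Description:
pAG1244 p65-mCherry-FIREtag is a mammalian expression plasmid of about 6.4 kb, catalogued on a pIRES backbone, although the annotated sequence shows no IRES element. It is propagated in E. coli from a high-copy ColE1/pUC-type origin and also carries an f1 phage origin. A single NeoR/KanR (aminoglycoside phosphotransferase) gene serves both hosts. The bacterial bla promoter drives it for kanamycin selection, and the SV40 enhancer/early promoter, paired with an HSV TK polyadenylation signal, drives it for G418 selection of transfected mammalian cells. Short ble and bGH poly(A) fragments flanking this region appear to be non-functional backbone remnants.

The payload is one open reading frame under the human CMV immediate early enhancer and promoter, terminated by an SV40 poly(A) signal. It encodes human RELA, the p65 subunit of the NF-κB transcription factor, fused at its C-terminus to the monomeric red fluorescent protein mCherry. This is followed by a very short segment that the annotation software matches to a fragment of Y-FAST, the fluorogen-binding tag derived from photoactive yellow protein. This segment corresponds to the FIREtag named in the record, a small peptide consistent with one half of a split FAST-type system. The associated publication describes a fluorogenic chemically induced dimerization technology for controlling, imaging and sensing protein proximity. In that setting, the construct presumably provides a p65 fusion that can be tracked constitutively by mCherry and brought together with a protein carrying the complementary partner when a fluorogenic inducer is added. The record does not name the partner construct or the specific experiment.
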