Addgene plasmid #205175: pAG1244 p65-mCherry-FIREtag
Purpose: Expresses p65-mCherry-FIREtag in mammalian cells
Depositing lab: Arnaud Gautier. Depositing organization: Sorbonne Université. Publication: A fluorogenic chemically induced dimerization technology for controlling, imaging and sensing protein proximity. Bottone S, Joliot O, Cakil ZV, El Hajji L, Rakotoarison LM, Boncompain G, Perez F, Gautier A. Nat Methods. 2023 Aug 28. doi: 10.1038/s41592-023-01988-8. PubMed 37640938.
Backbone
  Vector backbone: pIRES
  Backbone size w/o insert (bp): 4005
  Vector type: Mammalian Expression
  Selectable markers: Neomycin (select with G418)
Growth in bacteria
  Bacterial resistance: Kanamycin, 50 μg/mL
  Growth temperature: 37°C
  Growth strain: DH5alpha
  Copy number: High Copy
Gene/Insert
  Gene/Insert name: p65-mCherry-FIREtag
  Cloning method: Gibson Cloning
  Sequencing primers: 5′ cgcaaatgggcggtaggcgtg
Terms and licenses: Academic/Nonprofit Terms; Industry Terms: Not Available to Industry
How to cite: pAG1244 p65-mCherry-FIREtag was a gift from Arnaud Gautier (Addgene plasmid # 205175 ; http://n2t.net/addgene:205175 ; RRID:Addgene_205175)
